Addgene plasmid #87239: FTCAR2:pFlagCMV-mCAR-TVV
Purpose: Mammalian expression of mouse CAR, TVV isoform
Depositing lab: Fritz Rathjen. Depositing organization: Max-Delbrueck-Centrum fuer Molekulare Medizin (MDC).
Backbone
  Vector backbone: pFlag-CMV
  Backbone manufacturer: Sigma
  Vector type: Mammalian Expression
Growth in bacteria
  Bacterial resistance: Ampicillin, 100 μg/mL
  Growth temperature: 37°C
  Growth strain: DH5alpha
  Copy number: High Copy
Gene/Insert
  Gene/Insert name: CXADR (alt names: coxsackievirus_adenovirus receptor; CAR)
  Species: M. musculus (mouse)
  Entrez Gene: Cxadr (a.k.a. 2610206D03Rik, CAR, MCAR, MCVADR)
  Promoter: CMV
  Tag / fusion protein: Flag (N terminal on backbone)
  Cloning method: Restriction Enzyme; 5′ cloning site EcoRI (unknown if destroyed); 3′ cloning site SalI (unknown if destroyed)
  Sequencing primers: 5′ CMV-F
Terms and licenses: Academic/Nonprofit Terms; Industry Terms: Not Available to Industry
How to cite: FTCAR2:pFlagCMV-mCAR-TVV was a gift from Fritz Rathjen (Addgene plasmid # 87239 ; http://n2t.net/addgene:87239 ; RRID:Addgene_87239)
