[The description below was written by a language model from this plasmid's Addgene catalogue record and pLannotate feature annotations shown in this document.]
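Description:
FTCAR2:pFlagCMV-mCAR-TVV is a mammalian expression plasmid built on the commercial pFlag-CMV backbone that carries the mouse coxsackievirus and adenovirus receptor (Cxadr, also called CAR) in its TVV isoform, a name that presumably refers to the variant's C-terminal residues. The full sequence record is about 5.7 kb. In bacteria the plasmid replicates at high copy from a ColE1/pUC-type origin and is selected with ampicillin through the β-lactamase gene and its own promoter. An f1 phage origin is also present, which in principle permits single-stranded DNA production. Remnants of lacZα, lacI, the lac promoter/operator and a T7 promoter are cloning-vector leftovers and play no evident role in expression.

The expression cassette consists of the human cytomegalovirus immediate-early enhancer and promoter driving the Cxadr open reading frame, followed by a short multiple-cloning-site remnant and the human growth hormone polyadenylation signal. The insert was placed between EcoRI and SalI sites. The automated annotation matched the coding region to the rat orthologue entry, but the catalogue specifies the mouse gene. According to the catalogue, the backbone supplies an N-terminal Flag tag, which would allow detection or immunoprecipitation of the protein with anti-Flag antibodies. The feature table does not annotate the tag separately, so its exact position relative to the receptor's signal peptide cannot be confirmed from the record. An SV40 enhancer/early promoter region lies downstream of the cassette, and no mammalian selection marker is annotated, so the plasmid appears suited mainly to transient transfection. CAR is a tight-junction and homophilic cell-adhesion molecule, and the construct is intended for expressing this specific isoform in mammalian cells.
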