Features (pLannotate 1.2.2; 16 found; start..end, strand, type, name):
     26..454     +  rep_origin     f1 ori (sequence partly withheld): f1 bacteriophage origin of replication; arrow indicates direction of (+) strand synthesis
    485..639     -  CDS            lacZα (fragment): LacZα fragment of β-galactosidase; lacZ fragment
    799..1178    +  enhancer       CMV enhancer: human cytomegalovirus immediate early enhancer
   1180..1379    +  promoter       CMV promoter: human cytomegalovirus (CMV) immediate early promoter
   1413..2471    +  CDS            Cxadr: CXAR_RAT - Also known as Car. Experimental evidence at protein level: Swiss-Prot protein existence level 1. Component of the epithelial apical junction complex that may function as a homophilic cell adhesion molecule and is essential for tight junction integrity. Also involved in transepithelial migration of leukocytes through adhesive interactions with JAML a transmembrane protein of the plasma membrane of leukocytes. The interaction between both receptors also mediates the activation of gamma-delta T-cells, a subpopulation of T-cells residing in epithelia and involved in tissue homeostasis a
   2514..2532    -  misc_feature   MCS (fragment): pUC18/19 multiple cloning site
   2533..3155    +  polyA_signal   hGH poly(A) signal: human growth hormone polyadenylation signal
   3184..3513    +  promoter       SV40 promoter: SV40 enhancer and early promoter
   3552..3570    -  promoter       T7 promoter: promoter for bacteriophage T7 RNA polymerase
   3608..3624    -  protein_bind   lac operator: The lac repressor binds to the lac operator to inhibit transcription in E. coli. This inhibition can be relieved by adding lactose or isopropyl-β-D-thiogalactopyranoside (IPTG). lac repressor encoded by lacI
   3632..3662    -  promoter       lac promoter: promoter for the E. coli lac operon
   3677..3698    -  protein_bind   CAP binding site: CAP binding activates transcription in the presence of cAMP. E. coli catabolite activator protein
   3711..3803    -  CDS            lacI (fragment): lac repressor; lacI; The lac repressor binds to the lac operator to inhibit transcription in E. coli. This inhibition can be relieved by adding lactose or isopropyl-β-D-thiogalactopyranoside (IPTG).
   3986..4574    -  rep_origin     ori: high-copy-number ColE1/pMB1/pBR322/pUC origin of replication
   4745..5605    -  CDS            AmpR: β-lactamase; bla; confers resistance to ampicillin, carbenicillin, and related antibiotics
   5606..5710    -  promoter       AmpR promoter: bla
>Addgene plasmid #87239 | FTCAR2:pFlagCMV-mCAR-TVV | addgene full sequence | sequence record 172989 | Addgene NGS Result
ACATTTCCCCGAAAAGTGCCACCTG
[124 nt withheld, positions 26-149]
C
[91 nt withheld, positions 151-241]
A
[49 nt withheld, positions 243-291]
CCTTTGACGTTGGAGTCCACGTTCTTT
[37 nt withheld, positions 319-355]
ACCCTATCTCGGTCTATTCTTTTGATTTATAAGGGATTTTGCCGATTTCGGCCTATTGGTTAAAAAATGA
GCTGATTTAACAAAAATTTAACGCGAATTTTAACAAAATATTAACGCTTACAATTTCCATTCGCCATTCA
GGCTGCGCAACTGTTGGGAAGGGCGATCGGTGCGGGCCTCTTCGCTATTACGCCAGCTGGCGAAAGGGGG
ATGTGCTGCAAGGCGATTAAGTTGGGTAACGCCAGGGTTTTCCCAGTCACGACGTTGTAAAACGACGGCC
AGTGCCAAGCTGATCTATACATTGAATCAATATTGGCAATTAGCCATATTAGTCATTGGTTATATAGCAT
AAATCAATATTGGCTATTGGCCATTGCATACGTTGTATCTATATCATAATATGTACATTTATATTGGCTC
ATGTCCAATATGACCGCCATGTTGACATTGATTATTGACTAGTTATTAATAGTAATCAATTACGGGGTCA
TTAGTTCATAGCCCATATATGGAGTTCCGCGTTACATAACTTACGGTAAATGGCCCGCCTGGCTGACCGC
CCAACGACCCCCGCCCATTGACGTCAATAATGACGTATGTTCCCATAGTAACGCCAATAGGGACTTTCCA
TTGACGTCAATGGGTGGAGTATTTACGGTAAACTGCCCACTTGGCAGTACATCAAGTGTATCATATGCCA
AGTCCGCCCCCTATTGACGTCAATGACGGTAAATGGCCCGCCTGGCATTATGCCCAGTACATGACCTTAC
GGGACTTTCCTACTTGGCAGTACATCTACGTATTAGTCATCGCTATTACCATGGTGATGCGGTTTTGGCA
GTACACCAATGGGCGTGGATAGCGGTTTGACTCACGGGGATTTCCAAGTCTCCACCCCATTGACGTCAAT
GGGAGTTTGTTTTGGCACCAAAATCAACGGGACTTTCCAAAATGTCGTAATAACCCCGCCCCGTTGACGC
AAATGGGCGGTAGGCGTGTACGGTGGGAGGTCTATATAAGCAGAGCTCGTTTAGTGAACCGTCAGAATTA
ATTCACCATGTCTGCACTTCTGATCCTAGCTCTTGTTGGAGCTGCAGTTGCTGACTACAAAGACGATGAC
GACAAGCTCCTAGTACCCCGAGGATCTGCGAATTCTTTGAGCATCACTACACCCGAACAGAGGATCGAAA
AAGCCAAAGGGGAAACTGCGTATCTACCATGCAAGTTTACTCTCAGTCCCGAAGACCAGGGACCACTGGA
CATTGAATGGCTGATATCCCCGTCTGATAACCAGATAGTGGATCAAGTGATCATTTTGTATTCTGGAGAC
AAAATTTATGATAACTACTATCCGGATCTGAAAGGACGGGTACATTTTACGAGTAACGATGTCAAGTCTG
GCGACGCATCTATAAATGTGACCAACCTGCAGCTGTCGGACATTGGCACTTACCAGTGCAAAGTGAAGAA
AGCCCCTGGGGTTGCAAATAAGAAATTCCTGCTGACCGTTCTTGTTAAGCCTTCAGGTACAAGATGCTTC
GTGGATGGATCGGAAGAGATTGGAAATGACTTCAAGCTAAAATGTGAACCCAAGGAAGGCTCCCTTCCAC
TACAGTTTGAATGGCAGAAACTGTCGGACTCCCAGACAATGCCTACGCCATGGCTGGCAGAAATGACGTC
ACCAGTTATATCTGTGAAGAACGCCAGTTCTGAGTATTCTGGGACATACAGCTGCACGGTTCAAAACAGA
GTGGGCTCTGACCAGTGTATGCTGCGACTAGACGTTGTCCCACCCTCCAACCGAGCCGGAACGATCGCGG
GCGCCGTCATAGGGACGCTGCTGGCCCTTGTGCTCATCGGGGCCATCCTCTTCTGCTGTCACAGGAAACG
CAGAGAAGAGAAGTACGAGAAGGAAGTTCATCATGATATCAGGGAAGATGTGCCTCCTCCAAAGAGTCGG
ACATCCACTGCCAGGAGCTATATTGGCAGCAACCATTCCTCCCTGGGATCCATGTCCCCCTCTAACATGG
AGGGGTATTCCAAGACGCAGTATAACCAAGTCCCCAGTGAAGACTTTGAACGTGCGCCTCAGAGCCCGAC
TCTGGCACCCGCTAAGTTCAAGTACGCTTACAAGACCGATGGCATTACAGTGGTATAAGTCGACTCTAGA
GGATCCCGGGTGGCATCCCTGTGACCCCTCCCCAGTGCCTCTCCTGGCCCTGGAAGTTGCCACTCCAGTG
CCCACCAGCCTTGTCCTAATAAAATTAAGTTGCATCATTTTGTCTGACTAGGTGTCCTTCTATAATATTA
TGGGGTGGAGGGGGGTGGTATGGAGCAAGGGGCAAGTTGGGAAGACAACCTGTAGGGCCTGCGGGGTCTA
TTGGGAACCAAGCTGGAGTGCAGTGGCACAATCTTGGCTCACTGCAATCTCCGCCTCCTGGGTTCAAGCG
ATTCTCCTGCCTCAGCCTCCCGAGTTGTTGGGATTCCAGGCATGCATGACCAGGCTCAGCTAATTTTTGT
TTTTTTGGTAGAGACGGGGTTTCACCATATTGGCCAGGCTGGTCTCCAACTCCTAATCTCAGGTGATCTA
CCCACCTTGGCCTCCCAAATTGCTGGGATTACAGGCGTGAACCACTGCTCCCTTCCCTGTCCTTCTGATT
TTAAAATAACTATACCAGCAGGAGGACGTCCAGACACAGCATAGGCTACCTGGCCATGCCCAACCGGTGG
GACATTTGAGTTGCTTGCTTGGCACTGTCCTCTCATGCGTTGGGTCCACTCAGTAGATGCCTGTTGAATT
GGGTACGCGGCCAGCTTGGCTGTGGAATGTGTGTCAGTTAGGGTGTGGAAAGTCCCCAGGCTCCCCAGCA
GGCAGAAGTATGCAAAGCATGCATCTCAATTAGTCAGCAACCAGGTGTGGAAAGTCCCCAGGCTCCCCAG
CAGGCAGAAGTATGCAAAGCATGCATCTCAATTAGTCAGCAACCATAGTCCCGCCCCTAACTCCGCCCAT
CCCGCCCCTAACTCCGCCCAGTTCCGCCCATTCTCCGCCCCATGGCTGACTAATTTTTTTTATTTATGCA
GAGGCCGAGGCCGCCTCGGCCTCTGAGCTATTCCAGAAGTAGTGAGGAGGCTTTTTTGGAGGCCTAGGCT
TTTGCAAAAAGCTCCTCGAGGAACTGAAAAACCAGAAAGTTAATTCCCTATAGTGAGTCGTATTAAATTC
GTAATCATGTCATAGCTGTTTCCTGTGTGAAATTGTTATCCGCTCACAATTCCACACAACATACGAGCCG
GAAGCATAAAGTGTAAAGCCTGGGGTGCCTAATGAGTGAGCTAACTCACATTAATTGCGTTGCGCTCACT
GCCCGCTTTCCAGTCGGGAAACCTGTCGTGCCAGCTGCATTAATGAATCGGCCAACGCGCGGGGAGAGGC
GGTTTGCGTATTGGGCGCTCTTCCGCTTCCTCGCTCACTGACTCGCTGCGCTCGGTCGTTCGGCTGCGGC
GAGCGGTATCAGCTCACTCAAAGGCGGTAATACGGTTATCCACAGAATCAGGGGATAACGCAGGAAAGAA
CATGTGAGCAAAAGGCCAGCAAAAGGCCAGGAACCGTAAAAAGGCCGCGTTGCTGGCGTTTTTCCATAGG
CTCCGCCCCCCTGACGAGCATCACAAAAATCGACGCTCAAGTCAGAGGTGGCGAAACCCGACAGGACTAT
AAAGATACCAGGCGTTTCCCCCTGGAAGCTCCCTCGTGCGCTCTCCTGTTCCGACCCTGCCGCTTACCGG
ATACCTGTCCGCCTTTCTCCCTTCGGGAAGCGTGGCGCTTTCTCATAGCTCACGCTGTAGGTATCTCAGT
TCGGTGTAGGTCGTTCGCTCCAAGCTGGGCTGTGTGCACGAACCCCCCGTTCAGCCCGACCGCTGCGCCT
TATCCGGTAACTATCGTCTTGAGTCCAACCCGGTAAGACACGACTTATCGCCACTGGCAGCAGCCACTGG
TAACAGGATTAGCAGAGCGAGGTATGTAGGCGGTGCTACAGAGTTCTTGAAGTGGTGGCCTAACTACGGC
TACACTAGAAGAACAGTATTTGGTATCTGCGCTCTGCTGAAGCCAGTTACCTTCGGAAAAAGAGTTGGTA
GCTCTTGATCCGGCAAACAAACCACCGCTGGTAGCGGTGGTTTTTTTGTTTGCAAGCAGCAGATTACGCG
CAGAAAAAAAGGATCTCAAGAAGATCCTTTGATCTTTTCTACGGGGTCTGACGCTCAGTGGAACGAAAAC
TCACGTTAAGGGATTTTGGTCATGAGATTATCAAAAAGGATCTTCACCTAGATCCTTTTAAATTAAAAAT
GAAGTTTTAAATCAATCTAAAGTATATATGAGTAAACTTGGTCTGACAGTTACCAATGCTTAATCAGTGA
GGCACCTATCTCAGCGATCTGTCTATTTCGTTCATCCATAGTTGCCTGACTCCCCGTCGTGTAGATAACT
ACGATACGGGAGGGCTTACCATCTGGCCCCAGTGCTGCAATGATACCGCGAGACCCACGCTCACCGGCTC
CAGATTTATCAGCAATAAACCAGCCAGCCGGAAGGGCCGAGCGCAGAAGTGGTCCTGCAACTTTATCCGC
CTCCATCCAGTCTATTAATTGTTGCCGGGAAGCTAGAGTAAGTAGTTCGCCAGTTAATAGTTTGCGCAAC
GTTGTTGCCATTGCTACAGGCATCGTGGTGTCACGCTCGTCGTTTGGTATGGCTTCATTCAGCTCCGGTT
CCCAACGATCAAGGCGAGTTACATGATCCCCCATGTTGTGCAAAAAAGCGGTTAGCTCCTTCGGTCCTCC
GATCGTTGTCAGAAGTAAGTTGGCCGCAGTGTTATCACTCATGGTTATGGCAGCACTGCATAATTCTCTT
ACTGTCATGCCATCCGTAAGATGCTTTTCTGTGACTGGTGAGTACTCAACCAAGTCATTCTGAGAATAGT
GTATGCGGCGACCGAGTTGCTCTTGCCCGGCGTCAATACGGGATAATACCGCGCCACATAGCAGAACTTT
AAAAGTGCTCATCATTGGAAAACGTTCTTCGGGGCGAAAACTCTCAAGGATCTTACCGCTGTTGAGATCC
AGTTCGATGTAACCCACTCGTGCACCCAACTGATCTTCAGCATCTTTTACTTTCACCAGCGTTTCTGGGT
GAGCAAAAACAGGAAGGCAAAATGCCGCAAAAAAGGGAATAAGGGCGACACGGAAATGTTGAATACTCAT
ACTCTTCCTTTTTCAATATTATTGAAGCATTTATCAGGGTTATTGTCTCATGAGCGGATACATATTTGAA
TGTATTTAGAAAAATAAACAAATAGGGGTTCCGCGC
